Addgene plasmid #201322: pSW003
Purpose: pDefence3:Eluc (defence-induced promoter with green-shifted luciferase expression cassette)
Depositing lab: Benjamin Schwessinger. Depositing organization: Australian National University.
Backbone
  Vector backbone: pICH47732
  Vector type: Plant Expression
Growth in bacteria
  Bacterial resistance: Ampicillin, 100 μg/mL
  Growth temperature: 37°C
  Growth strain: DH5alpha
  Copy number: High Copy
Gene/Insert
  Gene/Insert name: pDefence3:Eluc
  Species: Triticum aestivum
  Mutation: removal of BsaI and BpiI sites
  Cloning method: Restriction Enzyme; 5′ cloning site unknown (unknown if destroyed)
Terms and licenses: Academic/Nonprofit Terms; Industry Terms: Not Available to Industry
How to cite: pSW003 was a gift from Benjamin Schwessinger (Addgene plasmid # 201322 ; http://n2t.net/addgene:201322 ; RRID:Addgene_201322)
