[The description below was written by a language model from this plasmid's Addgene catalogue record and pLannotate feature annotations shown in this document.]
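Description:
pSW003 is a plant expression plasmid built on the pICH47732 backbone, a vector whose annotated features include nopaline-type left and right T-DNA border repeats flanking the cloning region. It is maintained in E. coli at high copy through a ColE1/pUC-type origin and selected with ampicillin via the β-lactamase gene and its native promoter. The backbone also carries the incP oriV origin together with the trfA replication initiator, a broad-host-range replicon of the kind that allows maintenance outside E. coli, for example in Agrobacterium.

The payload is a reporter transcription unit described as pDefence3:Eluc, in which a defence-induced promoter, recorded as originating from wheat (Triticum aestivum), drives a green-shifted luciferase (Eluc). The insert was domesticated by removing internal BsaI and BpiI recognition sites, which makes it compatible with Type IIS (Golden Gate-style) assembly. In the feature table, the automated annotation does not label the promoter or the luciferase coding sequence. The unannotated stretch upstream of the NOS terminator presumably holds them, and the NOS terminator and polyadenylation signal, lying just inside the right border, closes the cassette. Short matches called as a Drosophila U6-3 promoter fragment and a TetR fragment span only about twenty bases each and are most likely spurious or vestigial hits rather than functional parts.

No plant selectable marker is annotated. The record supports use of the construct as a luminescent readout of defence signalling, with light output reporting activation of the defence-responsive promoter in plant cells. The specific assay system is not stated.
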