Features (pLannotate 1.2.2; 10 found; start..end, strand, type, name):
   1572..1588    -  promoter       dU6-3 promoter (fragment): RNA polymerase III promoter for Drosophila U6-3 snRNA (Port et al., 2014)
   2476..2728    +  terminator     NOS terminator: nopaline synthase terminator and poly(A) signal
   2776..2800    +  misc_feature   RB T-DNA repeat: right border repeat from nopaline C58 T-DNA
   2912..2932    -  CDS            TetR (fragment): tetracycline resistance regulatory protein; tetR
   2959..4104    -  CDS            trfA: TRFA_ECOLX - Experimental evidence at protein level: Swiss-Prot protein existence level 1. Also involved in plasmid copy number control, promoting intermolecular coupling of protein bound iterons at oriV, which inhibits replication initiation. From Escherichia coli.
   4440..5028    -  rep_origin     ori: high-copy-number ColE1/pMB1/pBR322/pUC origin of replication
   5199..6059    -  CDS            AmpR: β-lactamase; bla; confers resistance to ampicillin, carbenicillin, and related antibiotics
   6060..6164    -  promoter       AmpR promoter: bla
   6251..6882    -  rep_origin     oriV: incP origin of replication
   6974..6998    +  misc_feature   LB T-DNA repeat: left border repeat from nopaline C58 T-DNA
>Addgene plasmid #201322 | pSW003 | addgene full sequence | sequence record 410566 | Addgene NGS Result
TCTGTGAAGACAATGCCGAATTCGGATCCGGAGTTTTGGCTAAGCATGCATGCACTGCAATTAATCCAAA
TTAATGCATGAGCTTAATTGGGGTAGTTTTATAAAGTACGAGATATATTCCTTTACTAATAAAATGCCTT
GGTTGATGAGATTTGAGATTTGAAGCTTATAAAGCGAAAAGGAGGGAGTAGTACAAAATTGAGTCACTTA
TTTTGGGCCGGAGGAAGTATTTCTTTAGAGAGGAATTACTTTCAGGTAGATGCACGTACGTCCACATGAG
CTAGCGACACGTACGTATTGCTTAGTTACAAGTTAATTAGTCGTGTCGAAAATTCCGTAGCCGTTCCAGG
CACAAAAAATAAAAAATAAATCCTTAGCCGTGTTGCACCGACCGGCCGGCCGACGCGGTTAAGCTAGAAT
GCAAACGAACTCGGTCGTCCTCGAGTAGTTTTCGTTTCTACTGGAAATCCAGTGGCGTGCGTGTCGTTTT
CTATCTGAAGAAGAAAACGCGAGGGCGATTGATCGAGCCACATCTAGTCTACGAAAGCGAAATATATCTG
CGATCGGTCGGTATCGATATGAACAAGGCTCAATAATTGCTTGAAAATTGAGAACGCGTAAGAGGAAGGC
GCGCACGTACGTGCGAGCTGCATGTTGCGCCCGTACACAGATCCTCCTATATAAAGAGACATGCATGCCC
TCATGTCAAGCACATATCACAAACACACAAACACAGATCATCATCCTCCATTCCTCATGTATAGACAAGG
CAAGGCACGAGTTTAGTTCGCACACCGAGGTACTCCATTGCTAGCTCGGAAAGCTAATTTGTGAATGGAG
AGAGAGAAGAACGTGGTGTACGGCCCCGAGCCCAAGCACCCTCTGGGCAACTTCACCGCCGGCGAGATGC
TGTACAACGCTCTGCACAAGCACTCCCACATCCCCCAGGCCATCCTGGACGTGATGGGCAACGAGTCCCT
TTCCTACCAGGAGTTCTTCGACACTACTGTGAAGCTGGGCCAGAGCCTCCAGAACTGTGGCTACAAGATG
AACGATGTCGTGTCGATCTGTGCAGAGAACAACAAGAGATTCTTCATCCCCATCATCTCCGCCTGGTACA
TCGGCATGGTGGTGGCCCCTGTGAACGAGGACTATATCCCAGACGAGCTGTGTAAAGTGACCGGCATCTC
CAAGCCGATCCTGGTCTTTACCACTAGGAAGATCCTGCCTAAGGTTTTGGAGGTTAAAGACAGAACCAAC
TACATAAAGAGGATCATCATACTGGACTCTGAAGAGAACCTGCTGGGCTGCGAGAGCCTGCACAACTTCA
TGTCCAGGTACTCCGACAACAACCTCCAAACATTCAAGCCTCTGCACTACGACCCTGTGGACCAGGTAGC
CGCCATCCTGTGCTCCTCCGGCACAACCGGCCTGCCTAAAGGCGTGATGCAGACCCACAGGAACATCTGT
GTGAGACTCACACACGCATCTGACCCCAGAGTGGGTACACAACTCATCCCCGGCGTATCCGTGCTGGCCT
ACCTGCCATTCTTCCACGCCTTCGGCTTCAGTATCAACCTGGGCTATTTCATGGTGGGCCTGAGAGTGGT
GATGCTCCGAAGGTTTAACCAGGAGGTGTTCCTGAAGGCCATCCAGGACTACGAGGTGAGGAGCGTGATC
AACGTTCCCTCCACAATCCTGTTCCTGTCCAAGAGCCCTCTGGTGGACAAGTACGACCTATCCACCCTGG
CGGAGCTGTGCTGTGGAGCCGCTCCTCTGGCGAAGGAGGTGGCCGAGATCGCCGTGAAGAGGCTGAACCT
GCCAGGGATACGGTGTGGCTACGGTCTAACAGAGTCTACCTCCGCCAACATCCATACTCTGCACAACGAG
TTCAAGTCCGGCTCCCTGGGCAAGGTGACACCTTACATGGCCGCCAAGATCATCGACAGGAACACCGGCG
AGGCCCTGGGTCCAAACCAGGTGGGCGAGCTGTGCATCTGGGGACCTATGGTAACAAAAGGCTATGTGAA
CAACCCACAGGCTACTAAGGAGGCCATCGACGACGACGGCTGGCTGCACTCTGGCGACTTCGGCTACTAC
GACGAGGACGAGTATTTCTACATCGTGGACCGGTACAAGGAGCTGATCAAATACAAGGGCTATCAGGTCG
CCCCTGTGGAGCTGGAGGAGATCCTCCTTCAGCACCCAGGCATCAGGGACGTGGCCGTCGTGGGTATCCC
TGACATCGAGGCCGGCGAGCTGCCAGCCGGCTTCGTGGTGAAGCAGCCCGGCGCCCAACTCACCGCTAAG
GAGGTGTACGACTTCCTGGCCCAGAGGGTGTCTCACTCCAAGTACCTGAGGGGCGGCGTAAGGTTCGTGG
ACTCTATCCCCAGGAACGTGACAGGCAAGATTAGTCGAAAAGAGCTGAGGGAGGCCCTGATGGAGAAGGC
TTCTAAGCTGTAAGCTTGTCAAGCAGATCGTTCAAACATTTGGCAATAAAGTTTCTTAAGATTGAATCCT
GTTGCCGGTCTTGCGATGATTATCATATAATTTCTGTTGAATTACGTTAAGCATGTAATAATTAACATGT
AATGCATGACGTTATTTATGAGATGGGTTTTTATGATTAGAGTCCCGCAATTATACATTTAATACGCGAT
AGAAAACAAAATATAGCGCGCAAACTAGGATAAATTATCGCGCGCGGTGTCATCTATGTTACTAGATCGA
CGCTGCAATTGTCTTCTGCACGAAGTGGTTTAAACTATCAGTGTTTGACAGGATATATTGGCGGGTAAAC
CTAAGAGAAAAGAGCGTTTATTAGAATAATCGGATATTTAAAAGGGCGTGAAAAGGTTTATCCGTTCGTC
CATTTGTATGTGCATGCCAACCACAGGGTTCCCCAGATCAGGCGCTGGCTGCTGAACCCCCAGCCGGAAC
TGACCCCACAAGGCCCTAGCGTTTGCAATGCACCAGGTCATCATTGACCCAGGCGTGTTCCACCAGGCCG
CTGCCTCGCAACTCTTCGCAGGCTTCGCCGACCTGCTCGCGCCACTTCTTCACGCGGGTGGAATCCGATC
CGCACATGAGGCGGAAGGTTTCCAGCTTGAGCGGGTACGGCTCCCGGTGCGAGCTGAAATAGTCGAACAT
CCGTCGGGCCGTCGGCGACAGCTTGCGGTACTTCTCCCATATGAATTTCGTGTAGTGGTCGCCAGCAAAC
AGCACGACGATTTCCTCGTCGATCAGGACCTGGCAACGGGACGTTTTCTTGCCACGGTCCAGGACGCGGA
AGCGGTGCAGCAGCGACACCGATTCCAGGTGCCCAACGCGGTCGGACGTGAAGCCCATCGCCGTCGCCTG
TAGGCGCGACAGGCATTCCTCGGCCTTCGTGTAATACCGGCCATTGATCGACCAGCCCAGGTCCTGGCAA
AGCTCGTAGAACGTGAAGGTGATCGGCTCGCCGATAGGGGTGCGCTTCGCGTACTCCAACACCTGCTGCC
ACACCAGTTCGTCATCGTCGGCCCGCAGCTCGACGCCGGTGTAGGTGATCTTCACGTCCTTGTTGACGTG
GAAAATGACCTTGTTTTGCAGCGCCTCGCGCGGGATTTTCTTGTTGCGCGTGGTGAACAGGGCAGAGCGG
GCCGTGTCGTTTGGCATCGCTCGCATCGTGTCCGGCCACGGCGCAATATCGAACAAGGAAAGCTGCATTT
CCTTGATCTGCTGCTTCGTGTGTTTCAGCAACGCGGCCTGCTTGGCCTCGCTGACCTGTTTTGCCAGGTC
CTCGCCGGCGGTTTTTCGCTTCTTGGTCGTCATAGTTCCTCGCGTGTCGATGGTCATCGACTTCGCCAAA
CCTGCCGCCTCCTGTTCAAGACGACGCGAACGCTCCACGGCGGCCGATGGCGCGGGCAGGGCAGGGGGAG
CCAGTTGCACGCTGTCGCGCTCGATCTTGGCCGTAGCTTGCTGGACCATCGAGCCGACGGACTGGAAGGT
TTCGCGGGGCGCACGCATGACGGTGCGGCTTGCGATGGTTTCGGCATCCTCGGCGGAAAACCCCGCGTCG
ATCAGTTCTTGCCTGTATGCCTTCCGGTCAAACGTCCGATTCATTCACCCTCCTTGCGGGATTGCCCCGA
CTCACGCCGGGGCAATGTGCCCTTATTCCTGATTTGACCCGCCTGGTGCCTTGGTGTCCAGATAATCCAC
CTTATCGGCAATGAAGTCGGTCCCGTAGACCGTCTGGCCGTCCTTCTCGTACTTGGTATTCCGAATCTTG
CCCTGCACGAATACCAGCGACCCCTTGCCCAAATACTTGCCGTGGGCCTCGGCCTGAGAGCCAAAACACT
TGATGCGGAAGAAGTCGGTGCGCTCCTGCTTGTCGCCGGCATCGTTGCGCCACATCTAGGATCTGCCAGG
AACCGTAAAAAGGCCGCGTTGCTGGCGTTTTTCCATAGGCTCCGCCCCCCTGACGAGCATCACAAAAATC
GACGCTCAAGTCAGAGGTGGCGAAACCCGACAGGACTATAAAGATACCAGGCGTTTCCCCCTGGAAGCTC
CCTCGTGCGCTCTCCTGTTCCGACCCTGCCGCTTACCGGATACCTGTCCGCCTTTCTCCCTTCGGGAAGC
GTGGCGCTTTCTCATAGCTCACGCTGTAGGTATCTCAGTTCGGTGTAGGTCGTTCGCTCCAAGCTGGGCT
GTGTGCACGAACCCCCCGTTCAGCCCGACCGCTGCGCCTTATCCGGTAACTATCGTCTTGAGTCCAACCC
GGTAAGACACGACTTATCGCCACTGGCAGCAGCCACTGGTAACAGGATTAGCAGAGCGAGGTATGTAGGC
GGTGCTACAGAGTTCTTGAAGTGGTGGCCTAACTACGGCTACACTAGAAGAACAGTATTTGGTATCTGCG
CTCTGCTGAAGCCAGTTACCTTCGGAAAAAGAGTTGGTAGCTCTTGATCCGGCAAACAAACCACCGCTGG
TAGCGGTGGTTTTTTTGTTTGCAAGCAGCAGATTACGCGCAGAAAAAAAGGATCTCAAGAAGATCCTTTG
ATCTTTTCTACGGGGTCTGACGCTCAGTGGAACGAAAACTCACGTTAAGGGATTTTGGTCATGAGATTAT
CAAAAAGGATCTTCACCTAGATCCTTTTAAATTAAAAATGAAGTTTTAAATCAATCTAAAGTATATATGA
GTAAACTTGGTCTGACAGTTACCAATGCTTAATCAGTGAGGCACCTATCTCAGCGATCTGTCTATTTCGT
TCATCCATAGTTGCCTGACTCCCCGTCGTGTAGATAACTACGATACGGGAGGGCTTACCATCTGGCCCCA
GTGCTGCAATGATACCGCGAGAACCACGCTCACCGGCTCCAGATTTATCAGCAATAAACCAGCCAGCCGG
AAGGGCCGAGCGCAGAAGTGGTCCTGCAACTTTATCCGCCTCCATCCAGTCTATTAATTGTTGCCGGGAA
GCTAGAGTAAGTAGTTCGCCAGTTAATAGTTTGCGCAACGTTGTTGCCATTGCTACAGGCATCGTGGTGT
CACGCTCGTCGTTTGGTATGGCTTCATTCAGCTCCGGTTCCCAACGATCAAGGCGAGTTACATGATCCCC
CATGTTGTGCAAAAAAGCGGTTAGCTCCTTCGGTCCTCCGATCGTTGTCAGAAGTAAGTTGGCCGCAGTG
TTATCACTCATGGTTATGGCAGCACTGCATAATTCTCTTACTGTCATGCCATCCGTAAGATGCTTTTCTG
TGACTGGTGAGTACTCAACCAAGTCATTCTGAGAATAGTGTATGCGGCGACCGAGTTGCTCTTGCCCGGC
GTCAATACGGGATAATACCGCGCCACATAGCAGAACTTTAAAAGTGCTCATCATTGGAAAACGTTCTTCG
GGGCGAAAACTCTCAAGGATCTTACCGCTGTTGAGATCCAGTTCGATGTAACCCACTCGTGCACCCAACT
GATCTTCAGCATCTTTTACTTTCACCAGCGTTTCTGGGTGAGCAAAAACAGGAAGGCAAAATGCCGCAAA
AAAGGGAATAAGGGCGACACGGAAATGTTGAATACTCATACTCTTCCTTTTTCAATATTATTGAAGCATT
TATCAAGGTTATTGTCTCATGAGCGGATACATATTTGAATGTATTTAGAAAAATAAACAAATAGGGGTTC
CGCGCACGAATTGGCCAGCGCTGCCATTTTTGGGGTGAGGCCGTTCGCGGCCGAGGGGCGCAGCCCCTGG
GGGGATGGGAGGCCCGCGTTAGCGGGCCGGGAGGGTTCGAGAAGGGGGGGCACCCCCCTTCGGCGTGCGC
GGTCACGCGCACAGGGCGCAGCCCTGGTTAAAAACAAGGTTTATAAATATTGGTTTAAAAGCAGGTTAAA
AGACAGGTTAGCGGTGGCCGAAAAACGGGCGGAAACCCTTGCAAATGCTGGATTTTCTGCCTGTGGACAG
CCCCTCAAATGTCAATAGGTGCGCCCCTCATCTGTCAGCACTCTGCCCCTCAAGTGTCAAGGATCGCGCC
CCTCATCTGTCAGTAGTCGCGCCCCTCAAGTGTCAATACCGCAGGGCACTTATCCCCAGGCTTGTCCACA
TCATCTGTGGGAAACTCGCGTAAAATCAGGCGTTTTCGCCGATTTGCGAGGCTGGCCAGCTCCACGTCGC
CGGCCGAAATCGAGCCTGCCCCTCATCTGTCAACGCCGCGCCGGGTGAGTCGGCCCCTCAAGTGTCAACG
TCCGCCCCTCATCTGTCAGTGAGGGCCAAGTTTTCCGCGAGGTATCCACAACGCCGGCGGCCGCGGTGTC
TCGCACACGGCTTCGACGGCGTTTCTGGCGCGTTTGCAGGGCCATAGACGGCCGCCAGCCCAGCGGCGAG
GGCAACCAGCCCGGTGAGCGTCGCAAAGGAGATCCTGATCTGACTGATGGGCTGCCTGTATCGAGTGGTG
ATTTTGTGCCGAGCTGCCGGTCGGGGAGCTGTTGGCTGGCTGGTGGCAGGATATATTGTGGTGTAAACAA
ATTGACGCTTAGACAACTTAATAACACATTGCGGACGTTTTTAATGTACTGGGGTGGATGCAGTGGGCCC
CAC
